Addgene plasmid #159794: pSEM230 - pEXP[Pmlc-1 | ceGFP(2xNLS) | cbr-tbb-2 UTR]
Purpose: Fluorescent co-injection marker to identify extrachromosomal arrays in C. elegans
Depositing lab: Christian Froekjaer-Jensen. Depositing organization: King Abdullah University of Science and Technology (KAUST). Publication: Characterizing a strong pan-muscular promoter (Pmlc-1) as a fluorescent co-injection marker to select for single-copy insertions. El Mouridi S, Peng Y, Frokjaer-Jensen C. MicroPubl Biol. 2020 Sep 3;2020. doi: 10.17912/micropub.biology.000302. PubMed 32908967.
Backbone
  Vector backbone: pDEST R4-R3
  Vector type: Worm Expression
Growth in bacteria
  Bacterial resistance: Ampicillin, 100 μg/mL
  Growth temperature: 37°C
  Growth strain: DH5alpha
  Copy number: High Copy
Gene/Insert
  Gene/Insert name: pEXP[Pmlc-1 | ceGFP(2xNLS) | cbr-tbb-2 UTR]
  Species: C. elegans (nematode)
  Mutation: Not applicable
  Cloning method: Gateway Cloning
Terms and licenses: Academic/Nonprofit Terms; Industry Terms: Not Available to Industry
Depositor comments: See www.wormbuilder.org for more information.
How to cite: pSEM230 - pEXP[Pmlc-1 | ceGFP(2xNLS) | cbr-tbb-2 UTR] was a gift from Christian Froekjaer-Jensen (Addgene plasmid # 159794 ; http://n2t.net/addgene:159794 ; RRID:Addgene_159794)
