[The description below was written by a language model from this plasmid's Addgene catalogue record and pLannotate feature annotations shown in this document.]
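Description:
pSEM230 is a C. elegans expression plasmid assembled by three-fragment (multisite) Gateway cloning into the pDEST R4-R3 destination backbone. It is maintained in E. coli as a high-copy plasmid through a ColE1/pUC-type origin and selected with ampicillin via the bla (AmpR) gene and its own promoter. Small remnants of lacZα, bom and rop annotated in the backbone are leftover fragments with no evident role in the design. The annotated sequence is about 5.5 kb.

The payload is a single transcription unit whose three modules are delimited by the Gateway recombination scars. Between attB4 and attB1 lies the promoter slot, which the construct name identifies as Pmlc-1, described in the associated publication title as a strong pan-muscular promoter. The automated annotation does not label it, and the short "TEF terminator" hit inside this region is most likely a spurious match. Between attB1 and attB2 sits the reporter, a worm-adapted GFP (ceGFP, matched by the annotation tool to an Aequorea victoria GFP variant) followed at its C-terminus by an EGL-13 nuclear localization signal. The name indicates two NLSs in total, although only this one is annotated. Between attB2 and attB3 is the 3' UTR, named as cbr-tbb-2, which appears only as short fragmentary matches to the C. elegans tbb-2 terminator.

Together these parts should give nuclear-localized green fluorescence in muscle cells. The stated use is as a fluorescent co-injection marker for identifying animals that carry extrachromosomal arrays. According to the publication title, this also helps in selecting single-copy insertions.
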