Features (pLannotate 1.2.2; 16 found; start..end, strand, type, name):
      1..158     +  CDS            lacZα (fragment): LacZα fragment of β-galactosidase; lacZ fragment
    164..263     -  misc_feature   bom (fragment): basis of mobility region from pBR322
    365..400     -  CDS            rop (fragment): Rop protein, which maintains plasmids at low copy number; rop
    495..599     +  promoter       AmpR promoter: bla
    600..1460    +  CDS            AmpR: β-lactamase; bla; confers resistance to ampicillin, carbenicillin, and related antibiotics
   1631..2219    +  rep_origin     ori: high-copy-number ColE1/pMB1/pBR322/pUC origin of replication
   2401..2421    +  protein_bind   attB4: mutant version of attB; core recombination site for the Gateway® BP reaction BP Clonase™
   2837..2853    -  terminator     TEF terminator (fragment): Ashbya gossypii TEF terminator
   3737..3761    +  protein_bind   attB1: mutant version of attB; recombination site for the Gateway® BP reaction BP Clonase™
   3838..4695    +  CDS            sg25: sg25 is a basic (constitutively fluorescent) green fluorescent protein published in 1997, derived from Aequorea victoria.
   4698..4770    +  CDS            EGL-13 NLS (fragment): nuclear localization signal from the C. elegans EGL-13 transcription factor (Lyssenko et al., 2007)
   4781..4801    -  protein_bind   attB2: mutant version of attB; core recombination site for the Gateway® BP reaction BP Clonase™
   4946..4964    +  terminator     tbb-2 terminator (fragment): tbb-2; transcription terminator for the C. elegans tubulin beta-2 gene
   5016..5040    +  terminator     tbb-2 terminator (fragment): tbb-2; transcription terminator for the C. elegans tubulin beta-2 gene
   5090..5106    +  terminator     tbb-2 terminator (fragment): tbb-2; transcription terminator for the C. elegans tubulin beta-2 gene
   5444..5464    -  protein_bind   attB3: mutant version of attB; core recombination site for the Gateway® BP reaction BP Clonase™
>Addgene plasmid #159794 | pSEM230 - pEXP[Pmlc-1 | ceGFP(2xNLS) | cbr-tbb-2 UTR] | addgene full sequence | sequence record 315594 | Addgene NGS Result
ATTCACTGGCCGTCGTTTTACAACGTCGTGACTGGGAAAACCCTGGCGTTACCCAACTTAATCGCCTTGC
AGCACATCCCCCTTTCGCCAGCTGGCGTAATAGCGAAGAGGCCCGCACCGATCGCCCTTCCCAACAGTTG
CGCAGCCTGAATGGCGAATGGCGCCTGATGCGGTATTTTCTCCTTACGCATCTGTGCGGTATTTCACACC
GCATATGGTGCACTCTCAGTGCAATCTGCTCTGATGCCGCATAGTTAAGCCAGCCCCGACACCCGCCAAC
ACCCGCTGACGCGCCCTGACGGGCTTGTCTGCTCCCGGCATCCGCTTACAGACAAGCTGTGACCGTCTCC
GGGAGCTGCATGTGTCAGAGGTTTTCACCGTCATCACCGAAACGCGCGAGACGAAAGGGCCTCGTGATAC
GCCTATTTTTATAGGTTAATGTCATGATAATAATGGTTTCTTAGACGTCAGGTGGCACTTTTCGGGGAAA
TGTGCGCGGAACCCCTATTTGTTTATTTTTCTAAATACATTCAAATATGTATCCGCTCATGAGACAATAA
CCCTGATAAATGCTTCAATAATATTGAAAAAGGAAGAGTATGAGTATTCAACATTTCCGTGTCGCCCTTA
TTCCCTTTTTTGCGGCATTTTGCCTTCCTGTTTTTGCTCACCCAGAAACGCTGGTGAAAGTAAAAGATGC
TGAAGATCAGTTGGGTGCACGAGTGGGTTACATCGAACTGGATCTCAACAGCGGTAAGATCCTTGAGAGT
TTTCGCCCCGAAGAACGTTTTCCAATGATGAGCACTTTTAAAGTTCTGCTATGTGGCGCGGTATTATCCC
GTATTGACGCCGGGCAAGAGCAACTCGGTCGCCGCATACACTATTCTCAGAATGACTTGGTTGAGTACTC
ACCAGTCACAGAAAAGCATCTTACGGATGGCATGACAGTAAGAGAATTATGCAGTGCTGCCATAACCATG
AGTGATAACACTGCGGCCAACTTACTTCTGACAACGATCGGAGGACCGAAGGAGCTAACCGCTTTTTTGC
ACAACATGGGGGATCATGTAACTCGCCTTGATCGTTGGGAACCGGAGCTGAATGAAGCCATACCAAACGA
CGAGCGTGACACCACGATGCCTGTAGCAATGGCAACAACGTTGCGCAAACTATTAACTGGCGAACTACTT
ACTCTAGCTTCCCGGCAACAATTAATAGACTGGATGGAGGCGGATAAAGTTGCAGGACCACTTCTGCGCT
CGGCCCTTCCGGCTGGCTGGTTTATTGCTGATAAATCTGGAGCCGGTGAGCGTGGCTCTCGCGGTATCAT
TGCAGCACTGGGGTCAGATGGTAAGCCCTCCCGTATCGTAGTTATCTACACGACGGGGAGTCAGGCAACT
ATGGATGAACGAAATAGACAGATCGCTGAGATAGGTGCCTCACTGATTAAGCATTGGTAACTGTCAGACC
AAGTTTACTCATATATACTTTAGATTGATTTAAAACTTCATTTTTAATTTAAAAGGATCTAGGTGAAGAT
CCTTTTTGATAATCTCATGACCAAAATCCCTTAACGTGAGTTTTCGTTCCACTGAGCGTCAGACCCCGTA
GAAAAGATCAAAGGATCTTCTTGAGATCCTTTTTTTCTGCGCGTAATCTGCTGCTTGCAAACAAAAAAAC
CACCGCTACCAGCGGTGGTTTGTTTGCCGGATCAAGAGCTACCAACTCTTTTTCCGAAGGTAACTGGCTT
CAGCAGAGCGCAGATACCAAATACTGTTCTTCTAGTGTAGCCGTAGTTAGGCCACCACTTCAAGAACTCT
GTAGCACCGCCTACATACCTCGCTCTGCTAATCCTGTTACCAGTGGCTGCTGCCAGTGGCGATAAGTCGT
GTCTTACCGGGTTGGACTCAAGACGATAGTTACCGGATAAGGCGCAGCGGTCGGGCTGAACGGGGGGTTC
GTGCACACAGCCCAGCTTGGAGCGAACGACCTACACCGAACTGAGATACCTACAGCGTGAGCTATGAGAA
AGCGCCACGCTTCCCGAAGGGAGAAAGGCGGACAGGTATCCGGTAAGCGGCAGGGTCGGAACAGGAGAGC
GCACGAGGGAGCTTCCAGGGGGAAACGCCTGGTATCTTTATAGTCCTGTCGGGTTTCGCCACCTCTGACT
TGAGCGTCGATTTTTGTGATGCTCGTCAGGGGGGCGGAGCCTATGGAAAAACGCCAGCAACGCGGCCTTT
TTACGGTTCCTGGTCTTTTGCTGGCCTTTTGCTCACATGTTCTTTCCTGCGTTATCCCCTGATTCTGTGG
ATAACCGTATTACCGCCTTTGAGTGAGCTGATACCAGCGGATAACAATTTCACACAGGAAACAGCTATGA
CCATGATTACGCCAAGCTATCAACTTTGTATAGAAAAGTTGAGCGTTTCTGCCAGCTGACGCATTATCTT
AAAAGCTGTTTTCAGATAAGAGCACTGGTAGACAGAACACTCAATAGAAAATCAGATGAAAAAGTTTGAA
AGTTGAGGAATCAAAAAAGTTATCCTTGTTAATTTAGGATATGAGTAAGAACCTCTTGTCACACTAATTC
TGATGGAAGGTTTTTTTTTCTGAATCGTTTCTGAATTGTCTCCAATGAGAGTATAGTTCGAAACACAATT
TTTGTCTGTTATTCAATGACATCAAAATTATTGATTTCAAAAATAGCTGCAAATCCTAAAATCAAAAATC
ACTGCGTATGTCAAAACTTTGAAGATTGTGTGAAAATCAATATTTGCTCTGTTTCATCCTATCTTAAAAT
ACGCCCGATTAATTATTTCATTTTAACAAAACTTGAAAAAAAACTATACAAATAGATTTCACAAGTAGTT
GAAACAATTAGTAGGAAAATTATAATTTATACCAGAAAAATATATGTCAAAAAAAATTATCGTTAGTGAA
ATATTATAAACAGATATTACTGGAACCATCTGATAAATTCAGTATGTCCCATTTAGTCATGTTATGAAAA
TTAAAATTTATAATCAAGTTCCAAAACAAAAGAGTTTCAGATTTTCAAGTTTTCAATTATCCTGTTTGTT
GGAAATGTTGAATTTAAACCTTCCTTTCCAACTCAAAACAAATTCTGATTATGTTGTGCCCTGCTCAGAT
TTAAAGCTCGGATGATCTATTCCCTTTCCCTTATTGCATCCCCTCATTTATCCGATCGAGCAACTTTTTC
GATGGCGGGTAAGAGGCATCGCGACGCAAGCAAGGCGAGAGTTTTGCCCATCTTCTTGGAAACCTCCGAC
GGGTGCCTGATGTTAGCACCACGGGGGCGGTGCGCCTCTTGTGTAAAGTTGTTGAGATTTGCTCAAACAG
CCCTCCCCTCGACGCGGGGCCCAACGAGTGTAAAAGGCAGACAAAAGCGACGGATAATCTTCAGTTAGTC
TCAGTTCACTACTCAGTACAGTCCACAAAATGGTGAGTTGGATTTTTTAATAAGTTATTTGAAAAGCATG
AGTTTCTGTATAGGAATAGGAGTGCGTTCATATATATTTTGATTTAACCTGTCTATATTGTATTTAAAAA
ATTATTTATTTTGAATCAGAGGTTCTATAATCAGTTTCATCTTTAAAAAATTTCTGGTAAATTAAGAACG
TAACATTTAGATTTAGGCTTTGTTTAAAAATCAAGCAATTAAATCGACTATAAAATTGTCAATATGTTCT
CAATTTTCCAGTCCAAGGCCGCCAAGACAAGTTTGTACAAAAAAGCAGGCTCGGGATCCCCAAAGAAGAA
GCGTAAGGTGTCCAAGGTAACACTTAGTTTTTGTTGCTCTGTTTAAAAATTAATTTTAAGGGAGAGGAGC
TGTTCACCGGAGTCGTCCCAATCCTCGTCGAGCTCGACGGGGACGTCAACGGACACAAGTTCTCCGTGTC
CGGAGAGGGAGAGGGAGATGCCACCTACGGAAAGCTCACCCTCAAGTTCATCTGCACCACCGGAAAGCTC
CCAGTCCCATGGCCAACCCTCGTCACCACCTTCTGCTACGGAGTCCAATGCTTCTCCCGTTACCCAGGTA
AGTTTTCTTGAGACCTTTACTAACTAACTAGGTCTCATAGATTTTCAGACCACATGAAGCGTCACGACTT
CTTCAAGTCCGCCATGCCAGAGGGATACGTCCAAGAGCGTACCATCTTCTTCAAGGACGACGGAAACTAC
AAGGTAAGTTATGTAGAGACCTTTACTAACTAACTAGGTCTCAAACATTTTCAGACCCGTGCCGAGGTCA
AGTTCGAGGGAGACACCCTCGTCAACCGTATCGAGCTCAAGGGAATCGACTTCAAGGAGGACGGTAACAT
CCTGGGACACAAGCTGGAGTACAACTACAACTCCCACAACGTCTACATCATGGCCGACAAGCAAAAGAAC
GGAATCAAGGTCAACTTCAAGGTAAGTTCTTTAGAGACCTTTACTAACTAACTAGGTCTCAGTAATTTTC
AGATCCGTCACAACATCGAGGACGGATCGGTCCAACTCGCCGACCACTACCAACAAAACACCCCAATCGG
TGACGGACCAGTCCTCCTCCCAGACAACCACTACCTCTCCACCCAATCCGCCCTCTCCAAGGACCCAAAC
GAGAAGCGTGACCACATGGTCCTCCTCGAGTTCGTCACCGCCGCCGGAATCACCCACGGAATGGACGAGC
TCTACAAGTCCCGTCGTCGTAAGGCCAACCCAACCAAGCTCTCCGAGAACGCCAAGAAGCTCGCCAAGGA
GGTCGAGAACGGATCCAACCCAGCTTTCTTGTACAAAGTGGAATAGATTCTCGACACCCCTAACTTCCAT
CACAAGCATTCTATTTCTTTCCACAACCTTCTTAAACCCCCCGTATTCGTTTCTTCCCTCACTTGTCTCT
CTCACCCGCCCCGCTCTCCGACGTCATCCACCACCCATCCATTCACTAATTTATTTGCTTTTTTGATTGT
TTTTCTTCTCGGAGACGTTCGCCGTCCCAAGTTTTATCTCTGAAATTTGCGTCTGAGTGAAGTGAATGCT
GAAGTTTCGTGTAGTTCTCAAGATAGCGGCCCAAAAGTGCATTTGAGCACAAATATTTGTATTGTGGTTT
TTTGATTTCTTTAAGAAGTAGCCGCAATGGGTTTCGAAATCTGTTAGGATATTATGCTTGTCTGAGAAAA
AAAAACGGTGAGACGCAGAGAAATAGTGTCTGCGTCTCCACTTAATATGTGCTATTTAGGCTCTCCGCTT
CGATATCGCTACCGTATTCAGACTGCAAAAAATACTCTAACCTTTTTTTTCTCAGACAAGCATAATAACA
ATAGGTAAAAAAAACTGAACCTATTTATTCAAAACTTGATTGGTAAAACATTATATAGAGAAACCGAAAA
ATATACAATTGAATCCTAGGTTAAATTCGCCGCCTTCACAAATCCATTCTGCTCAACTTTATTATACATA
GTTGATA
